Addgene plasmid #47855: pFAB820
Purpose: BIOFAB reporter plasmid for measuring tetAC termination efficiency
Depositing lab: Drew Endy. Depositing organization: Stanford University. Publication: Precise and reliable gene expression via standard transcription and translation initiation elements. Mutalik VK, Guimaraes JC, Cambray G, Lam C, Christoffersen MJ, Mai QA, Tran AB, Paull M, Keasling JD, Arkin AP, Endy D. Nat Methods. 2013 Apr;10(4):354-60. doi: 10.1038/nmeth.2404. Epub 2013 Mar 10. PubMed 23474465.
Backbone
  Vector backbone: pFAB772
  Backbone size w/o insert (bp): 3967
  Vector type: Bacterial Expression, Synthetic Biology
Growth in bacteria
  Bacterial resistance: Kanamycin, 50 μg/mL
  Growth temperature: 37°C
  Growth strain: DH10B
  Copy number: High Copy
Gene/Insert
  Gene/Insert name: tetAC terminator
  Species: Synthetic
  Promoter: pLTetO10
  Cloning method: Restriction Enzyme; 5′ cloning site BsaI (destroyed during cloning); 3′ cloning site BsaI (destroyed during cloning)
  Sequencing primers: 5′ Neo-R; 3′ p15A-R
Terms and licenses: Academic/Nonprofit Terms; Industry Terms: Not Available to Industry
Depositor comments: Terminator efficiency measured at 50%. Terminator inserted between RFP and GFP and flanked by Rnase III sites. RNase sites have sequences GTGATAGACTCAAGGTCGCTCCTAGCGAGTGGCCTTTATGATTATCAC and AGAGGGACAAACTCAAGGTCATTCGCAAGAGTGGCCTTTATGATTGACCTTCT, respectively. Terminator can be amplified by PCR with or without these sites, as desired.
How to cite: pFAB820 was a gift from Drew Endy (Addgene plasmid # 47855 ; http://n2t.net/addgene:47855 ; RRID:Addgene_47855)
