[The description below was written by a language model from this plasmid's Addgene catalogue record.]
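Description:
pFAB820 is a bacterial expression and synthetic-biology reporter plasmid from the BIOFAB collection, built on the pFAB772 backbone (about 4 kb without the insert) and designed to quantify how efficiently the tetAC transcriptional terminator stops RNA polymerase. It is propagated in E. coli under kanamycin selection and is listed as high copy. The record does not name the origin of replication directly, although one of the listed sequencing primers is a p15A primer, which suggests a p15A-type origin may be present. No feature table is supplied, so the precise layout of the backbone elements cannot be confirmed.

The payload is a synthetic tetAC terminator placed between an upstream RFP gene and a downstream GFP gene, with transcription driven by the pLTetO10 promoter. In this two-reporter arrangement, both fluorescent proteins are encoded on a single transcript unless the terminator halts transcription. RFP therefore reports transcription entering the test element, while GFP reports read-through, and the ratio of the two signals gives the termination efficiency. The terminator is flanked on each side by RNase III cleavage sites, which separate the transcript into independent pieces so that the terminator sequence does not influence the stability or translation of the neighbouring reporter mRNAs. The insert was cloned through BsaI sites that were destroyed in the process, consistent with scarless type IIS assembly. The depositor reports a measured termination efficiency of 50% for this element, and notes that the terminator can be PCR-amplified with or without the RNase III sites for reuse as a characterised part in other genetic designs.
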