>Addgene plasmid #47855 | pFAB820 | addgene partial sequence | sequence record 69479 | p15A-F (5'-gattacgcgcagaccaaaac-3')
TCTTATTAATCAGATAAAATATTTCTAGATTTCAGTGCAATTTATCTCTTCAAATGTAGCACCTGAAGTC
AGCCCCATACGATATAAGTTGTTACTAGTGCTTGGATTCTCACCAATAAAAAACGCCCGGCGGCAACCGA
GCGTTCTGAACAAATCCAGATGGAGTTCTGAGGTCATTACTGGATCTATCAACAGGAGTCCAAGCGAGCT
CTCGAACCCCAGAGTCCCGCTCAGAAGAACTCGTCAAGAAGGCGATAGAAGGCGATGCGCTGCGAATCGG
GAGCGGCGATACCGTAAAGCACGAGGAAGCGGTCAGCCCATTCGCCGCCAAGCTCTTCAGCAATATCACG
GGTAGCCAACGCTATGTCCTGATAGCGGTCCGCCACACCCAGCCGGCCACAGTCGATGAATCCAGAAAAG
CGGCCATTTTCCACCATGATATTCGGCAAGCAGGCATCGCCATGGGTCACGACGAGATCCTCGCCGTCGG
GCATGCGCGCCTTGAGCCTGGCGAACAGTTCGGCTGGCGCGAGCCCCTGATGCTCTTCGTCCAGATCATC
CTGATCGACAAGACCGGCTTCCATCCGAGTACGTGCTCGCTCGATGCGATGTTTCGCTTGGTGGTCGAAT
GGGCAGGTAGCCGGATCAAGCGTATGCAGCCGCCGCATTGCATCAGCCATGATGGATACTTTCTCGGCAG
GAGCAAGGTGAGATGACAGGAGATCCTGCCCCGGCACTTCGCCCAATAGCAGCCAGTCCCTTCCCGCTTC
AGTGACAACGTCGAGCACAGCTGCGCAAGGAACGCCCGTCGTGGCCAGCCACGATAGCCGCGCTGCCTCG
TCCTGCAGTTCATTCAGGGCACCGGACAGGTCGGTCTTGACAAAAAGAACCGGGCGCCCCTGCGCTGACA
GCCGGAACACGGCGGCATCAGAGCAGCCGATTGTCTGTTGTGCCCAGTCATAGCCGAATAGCCTCTCCAC
CCAAGCGGCCGGAGAACCTGCGTGCA
