>Addgene plasmid #47855 | pFAB820 | addgene partial sequence | sequence record 69961 | GFP_R
TGGTACCTTTCTCCTCTTTAATGAATTGATTAACCGGAAGAAGGTCAATCATAAAGGCCACTCTTGCGAA
TGACCTTGAGTTTGTCCCTCTATAGTGAGTCCGCCGTTTTATTTGAAGCTAAATCTTCTTTATCGTAAAA
AATGCCCTCTTGGGTTATCAAGAGGGTCATTATATTTCGCGGAATAACATCATTTGGTGACGAAATAATC
ACATAAGTAAAGTGATAATCATAAAGGCCACTCGCTAGGAGCGACCTTGAGTCTATCACTCAGCAGATTA
TTAAGCACCGGTGGAGTGACGACCTTCAGCACGTTCGTACTGTTCAACGATGGTGTAGTCTTCGTTGTGG
GAGGTGATGTCCAGTTTGATGTCGGTTTTGTAAGCACCCGGCAGCTGAACCGGTTTTTTAGCCATGTAGG
TGGTTTTAACTTCAGCGTCGTAGTGACCACCGTCTTTCAGTTTCAGACGCATTTTGATTTCACCTTTCAG
AGCACCGTCTTCCGGGTACATACGTTCGGTGGAAGCTTCCCAACCCATGGTTTTTTTCTGCATAACCGGA
CCGTCGGACGGGAAGTTGGTACCACGCAGTTTAACTTTGTAGATGAACTCACCGTCTTGCAGGGAGGAGT
CCTGGGTAACGGTAACAACACCACCGTCTTCGAAGTTCATAACACGTTCCCATTTGAAACCTTCCGGGAA
GGACAGTTTC
