>Addgene plasmid #47855 | pFAB820 | addgene partial sequence | sequence record 69991 | Neo-R 5'-GCCCAGTCATAGCCGAATAG-3'
ATCATGCGAAACGATCCTCATCCTGTCTCTTGATCAGATCATGATCCCCTGCGCCATCAGATCCTTGGCG
GCAAGAAAGCCATCCAGTTTACTTTGCAGGGCTTCCCAACCTTACCAGAGGGCGCCCCAGCTGGCAATTC
CGACGTCTAGGGATAACAGGGTAATTACGGCCCCAGAATTCAAAAGATCTTAAGTAAGTAAGAGTATACG
TATATCGGCTAAAACGTATTAAGGCGCTTCGGCGCCTTTTTTTATGGGGGTATTTTCATCCCAATCCACA
CGTCCAACGCACAGCAAACACCACGTCGACCCTATCAGCTGCGTGCTTTCTATGAGTCGTTGCTGCATAT
CTCCCTATCAGTGATAGAGATTGACATCCCTATCAGTGATAGAGATACTGAGCACATCAGCAGGACGCAC
TGACCTTTGGAATTCATTAAAGAGGAGAAAGGTACCATGGCGAGTAGCGAAGACGTTATCAAAGAGTTCA
TGCGTTTCAAAGTTCGTATGGAAGGTTCCGTTAACGGTCACGAGTTCGAAATCGAAGGTGAAGGTGAAGG
TCGTCCGTACGAAGGTACCCAGACCGCTAAACTGAAAGTTACCAAAGGTGGTCCGCTGCCGTTCGCTTGG
GACATCCTGTCCCCGCAGTTCCAGTACGGTTCCAAAGCTTACGTTAAACACCCGGCTGACATCCCGGACT
ACCTGAAACTGTCCTTCCCGGAAGGTTTCAAATGGGAACGTGTTATGAACTTCGAAGACGGTGGTGTTGT
TACCGTTACCCAGGACTCCTCCCTGCAAGACGGTGAGTTCATCTACAAAGTTAAACTGCGTGGTACCAAC
TTCCCGTCCGACGGTCCGGTTATGCAGAAAAAAACCATGGGTTGGGAAGC
