>Addgene plasmid #47855 | pFAB820 | depositor partial sequence | sequence record 74696 | tetAC
TATTTCGTCACCAAATGATGTTATTCCGCGAAATATAATGACCCTCTTGATAACCCAAGAGGGCATTTTT
TACGATAAAGAAGATTTAGCTTCAAATAAAAC
