LOCUS       Exported 4055 bp ds-DNA circular SYN 13-MAY-2021
DEFINITION  BIOFAB reporter plasmid for measuring tetAC termination efficiency.
ACCESSION   .
VERSION     .
KEYWORDS    pFAB820
SOURCE      synthetic DNA construct
  ORGANISM  synthetic DNA construct
REFERENCE   1 (bases 1 to 4055)
  AUTHORS   Mutalik VK, Guimaraes JC, Cambray G, Lam C, Christoffersen MJ, Mai
            QA, Tran AB, Paull M, Keasling JD, Arkin AP, Endy D
  TITLE     Precise and reliable gene expression via standard transcription and
            translation initiation elements.
  JOURNAL   Nat Methods. 2013 Apr;10(4):354-60. doi: 10.1038/nmeth.2404. Epub
            2013 Mar 10.
  PUBMED    23474465
REFERENCE   2 (bases 1 to 4055)
  AUTHORS   .
  TITLE     Direct Submission
  JOURNAL   Exported May 13, 2021 from SnapGene Server 1.1.58
            http://www.snapgene.com
FEATURES             Location/Qualifiers
     source          1..4055
                     /organism="synthetic DNA construct"
                     /mol_type="other DNA"
     promoter        320..393
                     /label=PLtetO-1 promoter
                     /note="modified phage lambda PL promoter with tet operator
                     sites (Lutz and Bujard, 1997)"
     protein_bind    320..338
                     /gene="tetO"
                     /label=tet operator
                     /bound_moiety="tetracycline repressor TetR"
                     /note="bacterial operator O2 for the tetR and tetA genes"
     protein_bind    345..363
                     /gene="tetO"
                     /label=tet operator
                     /bound_moiety="tetracycline repressor TetR"
                     /note="bacterial operator O2 for the tetR and tetA genes"
     RBS             407..418
                     /note="strong bacterial ribosome binding site (Elowitz and
                     Leibler, 2000)"
     CDS             425..1102
                     /codon_start=1
                     /product="monomeric derivative of DsRed (Campbell et al.,
                     2002)"
                     /label=mRFP1
                     /translation="MASSEDVIKEFMRFKVRMEGSVNGHEFEIEGEGEGRPYEGTQTAK
                     LKVTKGGPLPFAWDILSPQFQYGSKAYVKHPADIPDYLKLSFPEGFKWERVMNFEDGGV
                     VTVTQDSSLQDGEFIYKVKLRGTNFPSDGPVMQKKTMGWEASTERMYPEDGALKGEIKM
                     RLKLKDGGHYDAEVKTTYMAKKPVQLPGAYKTDIKLDITSHNEDYTIVEQYERAEGRHS
                     TGA"
     RBS             1364..1375
                     /note="strong bacterial ribosome binding site (Elowitz and
                     Leibler, 2000)"
     CDS             1382..2095
                     /codon_start=1
                     /product="GFP variant that folds robustly even when fused
                     to poorly folded proteins (Pedelacq et al., 2006)"
                     /label=superfolder GFP
                     /translation="MSKGEELFTGVVPILVELDGDVNGHKFSVRGEGEGDATNGKLTLK
                     FICTTGKLPVPWPTLVTTLTYGVQCFSRYPDHMKRHDFFKSAMPEGYVQERTISFKDDG
                     TYKTRAEVKFEGDTLVNRIELKGIDFKEDGNILGHKLEYNFNSHNVYITADKQKNGIKA
                     NFKIRHNVEDGSVQLADHYQQNTPIGDGPVLLPDNHYLSTQSVLSKDPNEKRDHMVLLE
                     FVTAAGITHGMDELYK"
     primer_bind     complement(1412..1440)
                     /label=GFP-R
                     /note="GFP, reverse primer. Does NOT anneal to EGFP"
     primer_bind     2035..2055
                     /label=GFP-F
                     /note="GFP, forward primer. Does NOT anneal to EGFP"
     terminator      2131..2202
                     /label=rrnB T1 terminator
                     /note="transcription terminator T1 from the E. coli rrnB
                     gene"
     terminator      2218..2245
                     /label=T7Te terminator
                     /note="phage T7 early transcription terminator"
     primer_bind     complement(2316..2333)
                     /label=L4440
                     /note="L4440 vector, forward primer"
     rep_origin      complement(2450..2995)
                     /direction=LEFT
                     /label=p15A ori
                     /note="Plasmids containing the medium-copy-number p15A
                     origin of replication can be propagated in E. coli cells
                     that contain a second plasmid with the ColE1 origin. "
     primer_bind     complement(2530..2549)
                     /label=pBR322ori-F
                     /note="pBR322 origin, forward primer"
     terminator      3109..3203
                     /label=lambda t0 terminator
                     /note="transcription terminator from phage lambda"
     CDS             complement(3234..4028)
                     /codon_start=1
                     /gene="aph(3')-II (or nptII)"
                     /product="aminoglycoside phosphotransferase from Tn5"
                     /label=NeoR/KanR
                     /note="confers resistance to neomycin, kanamycin, and G418
                     (Geneticin(R))"
                     /translation="MIEQDGLHAGSPAAWVERLFGYDWAQQTIGCSDAAVFRLSAQGRP
                     VLFVKTDLSGALNELQDEAARLSWLATTGVPCAAVLDVVTEAGRDWLLLGEVPGQDLLS
                     SHLAPAEKVSIMADAMRRLHTLDPATCPFDHQAKHRIERARTRMEAGLVDQDDLDEEHQ
                     GLAPAELFARLKARMPDGEDLVVTHGDACLPNIMVENGRFSGFIDCGRLGVADRYQDIA
                     LATRDIAEELGGEWADRFLVLYGIAAPDSQRIAFYRLLDEFF"
     primer_bind     complement(3345..3364)
                     /label=Neo-F
                     /note="Neomycin resistance gene, forward primer"
     primer_bind     3955..3974
                     /label=Neo-R
                     /note="Neomycin resistance gene, reverse primer"
ORIGIN
        1 atcagatcat gatcccctgc gccatcagat ccttggcggc aagaaagcca tccagtttac
       61 tttgcagggc ttcccaacct taccagaggg cgccccagct ggcaattccg acgtctaggg
      121 ataacagggt aattacggcc ccagaattca aaagatctta agtaagtaag agtatacgta
      181 tatcggctaa aacgtattaa ggcgcttcgg cgcctttttt tatgggggta ttttcatccc
      241 aatccacacg tccaacgcac agcaaacacc acgtcgaccc tatcagctgc gtgctttcta
      301 tgagtcgttg ctgcatatct ccctatcagt gatagagatt gacatcccta tcagtgatag
      361 agatactgag cacatcagca ggacgcactg acctttggaa ttcattaaag aggagaaagg
      421 taccatggcg agtagcgaag acgttatcaa agagttcatg cgtttcaaag ttcgtatgga
      481 aggttccgtt aacggtcacg agttcgaaat cgaaggtgaa ggtgaaggtc gtccgtacga
      541 aggtacccag accgctaaac tgaaagttac caaaggtggt ccgctgccgt tcgcttggga
      601 catcctgtcc ccgcagttcc agtacggttc caaagcttac gttaaacacc cggctgacat
      661 cccggactac ctgaaactgt ccttcccgga aggtttcaaa tgggaacgtg ttatgaactt
      721 cgaagacggt ggtgttgtta ccgttaccca ggactcctcc ctgcaagacg gtgagttcat
      781 ctacaaagtt aaactgcgtg gtaccaactt cccgtccgac ggtccggtta tgcagaaaaa
      841 aaccatgggt tgggaagctt ccaccgaacg tatgtacccg gaagacggtg ctctgaaagg
      901 tgaaatcaaa atgcgtctga aactgaaaga cggtggtcac tacgacgctg aagttaaaac
      961 cacctacatg gctaaaaaac cggttcagct gccgggtgct tacaaaaccg acatcaaact
     1021 ggacatcacc tcccacaacg aagactacac catcgttgaa cagtacgaac gtgctgaagg
     1081 tcgtcactcc accggtgctt aataatctgc tgagtgatag actcaaggtc gctcctagcg
     1141 agtggccttt atgattatca ctttacttat gtgattattt cgtcaccaaa tgatgttatt
     1201 ccgcgaaata taatgaccct cttgataacc caagagggca ttttttacga taaagaagat
     1261 ttagcttcaa ataaaacggc ggactcacta tagagggaca aactcaaggt cattcgcaag
     1321 agtggccttt atgattgacc ttcttccggt taatcaattc attaaagagg agaaaggtac
     1381 catgagcaaa ggagaagaac ttttcactgg agttgtccca attcttgttg aattagatgg
     1441 tgatgttaat gggcacaaat tttctgtccg tggagagggt gaaggtgatg ctacaaacgg
     1501 aaaactcacc cttaaattta tttgcactac tggaaaacta cctgttccgt ggccaacact
     1561 tgtcactact ctgacctatg gtgttcaatg cttttcccgt tatccggatc acatgaaacg
     1621 gcatgacttt ttcaagagtg ccatgcccga aggttatgta caggaacgca ctatatcttt
     1681 caaagatgac gggacctaca agacgcgtgc tgaagtcaag tttgaaggtg atacccttgt
     1741 taatcgtatc gagttaaagg gtattgattt taaagaagat ggaaacattc ttggacacaa
     1801 actcgagtac aactttaact cacacaatgt atacatcacg gcagacaaac aaaagaatgg
     1861 aatcaaagct aacttcaaaa ttcgccacaa cgttgaagat ggttccgttc aactagcaga
     1921 ccattatcaa caaaatactc caattggcga tggccctgtc cttttaccag acaaccatta
     1981 cctgtcgaca caatctgtcc tttcgaaaga tcccaacgaa aagcgtgacc acatggtcct
     2041 tcttgagttt gtaactgctg ctgggattac acatggcatg gatgagctct acaaataagg
     2101 atcggttgtc gagtaaggat ctccaggcat caaataaaac gaaaggctca gtcgaaagac
     2161 tgggcctttc gttttatctg ttgtttgtcg gtgaacgctc tctactagag tcacactggc
     2221 tcaccttcgg gtgggccttt ctgcgtttat aggatcctaa ctcgagctga agccaatagg
     2281 gataacaggg taatcctagg gatatattcc gcttcctcgc tcactgactc gctacgctcg
     2341 gtcgttcgac tgcggcgagc ggaaatggct tacgaacggg gcggagattt cctggaagat
     2401 gccaggaaga tacttaacag ggaagtgaga gggccgcggc aaagccgttt ttccataggc
     2461 tccgcccccc tgacaagcat cacgaaatct gacgctcaaa tcagtggtgg cgaaacccga
     2521 caggactata aagataccag gcgtttcccc ctggcggctc cctcgtgcgc tctcctgttc
     2581 ctgcctttcg gtttaccggt gtcattccgc tgttatggcc gcgtttgtct cattccacgc
     2641 ctgacactca gttccgggta ggcagttcgc tccaagctgg actgtatgca cgaacccccc
     2701 gttcagtccg accgctgcgc cttatccggt aactatcgtc ttgagtccaa cccggaaaga
     2761 catgcaaaag caccactggc agcagccact ggtaattgat ttagaggagt tagtcttgaa
     2821 gtcatgcgcc ggttaaggct aaactgaaag gacaagtttt ggtgactgcg ctcctccaag
     2881 ccagttacct cggttcaaag agttggtagc tcagagaacc ttcgaaaaac cgccctgcaa
     2941 ggcggttttt tcgttttcag agcaagagat tacgcgcaga ccaaaacgat ctcaagaaga
     3001 tcatcttatt aatcagataa aatatttcta gatttcagtg caatttatct cttcaaatgt
     3061 agcacctgaa gtcagcccca tacgatataa gttgttacta gtgcttggat tctcaccaat
     3121 aaaaaacgcc cggcggcaac cgagcgttct gaacaaatcc agatggagtt ctgaggtcat
     3181 tactggatct atcaacagga gtccaagcga gctctcgaac cccagagtcc cgctcagaag
     3241 aactcgtcaa gaaggcgata gaaggcgatg cgctgcgaat cgggagcggc gataccgtaa
     3301 agcacgagga agcggtcagc ccattcgccg ccaagctctt cagcaatatc acgggtagcc
     3361 aacgctatgt cctgatagcg gtccgccaca cccagccggc cacagtcgat gaatccagaa
     3421 aagcggccat tttccaccat gatattcggc aagcaggcat cgccatgggt cacgacgaga
     3481 tcctcgccgt cgggcatgcg cgccttgagc ctggcgaaca gttcggctgg cgcgagcccc
     3541 tgatgctctt cgtccagatc atcctgatcg acaagaccgg cttccatccg agtacgtgct
     3601 cgctcgatgc gatgtttcgc ttggtggtcg aatgggcagg tagccggatc aagcgtatgc
     3661 agccgccgca ttgcatcagc catgatggat actttctcgg caggagcaag gtgagatgac
     3721 aggagatcct gccccggcac ttcgcccaat agcagccagt cccttcccgc ttcagtgaca
     3781 acgtcgagca cagctgcgca aggaacgccc gtcgtggcca gccacgatag ccgcgctgcc
     3841 tcgtcctgca gttcattcag ggcaccggac aggtcggtct tgacaaaaag aaccgggcgc
     3901 ccctgcgctg acagccggaa cacggcggca tcagagcagc cgattgtctg ttgtgcccag
     3961 tcatagccga atagcctctc cacccaagcg gccggagaac ctgcgtgcaa tccatcttgt
     4021 tcaatcatgc gaaacgatcc tcatcctgtc tcttg
//
